Addgene plasmid #240670: pG20_FG
Purpose: (Empty Backbone) Expression plasmid for un-tagged proteins with FAST-Green transgenic seed selection
Depositing lab: Hans-Henning Kunz. Depositing organization: Ludwig-Maximilians-Universitaet Muenchen (LMU). Publication: Catch & Release-rapid cost-effective protein purification from plants using a DIY GFP-Trap-protease approach. Schwartz S, Engstler C, Muhlbauer S, Windenbach E, Wunder T, Kunz HH, Brandt B. Plant J. 2025 Nov;124(3):e70544. doi: 10.1111/tpj.70544. PubMed 41222448.
Backbone
  Vector backbone: pGreen2.0
  Backbone size (bp): 7121
  Vector type: Plant Expression
  Selectable markers: FAST-Green
Growth in bacteria
  Bacterial resistance: Kanamycin, 50 μg/mL
  Growth temperature: 37°C
  Growth strain: DH5alpha
  Copy number: High Copy
Gene/Insert
  Gene/Insert name: None
Terms and licenses: Academic/Nonprofit Terms; Industry Terms: Not Available to Industry
How to cite: pG20_FG was a gift from Hans-Henning Kunz (Addgene plasmid # 240670 ; http://n2t.net/addgene:240670 ; RRID:Addgene_240670)
