[The description below was written by a language model from this plasmid's Addgene catalogue record and pLannotate feature annotations shown in this document.]
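Description:
pG20_FG is an empty plant expression backbone (7,121 bp) built on the pGreen2.0 binary vector system and intended for producing untagged proteins in plants after T-DNA transfer. It carries a high-copy ColE1/pUC-type origin for propagation in E. coli and the pSa origin for maintenance in Agrobacterium. In pGreen-type vectors the pSa origin normally relies on a replicase supplied from a helper plasmid, although the record does not mention this. Bacterial selection is by kanamycin through an aph(3')-Ia KanR gene located outside the T-DNA.

Between the nopaline-type left and right border repeats lie two modules. The first is the FAST-Green marker, an oleosin coding sequence (annotated by similarity to a Brassica napus oleosin) fused in frame to EGFP. This fusion targets green fluorescence to seed oil bodies, so transgenic seeds can be picked visually rather than by antibiotic or herbicide selection. The promoter driving this fusion is not annotated. The second module is a bacterial mRFP1 cassette with a CAP binding site, lac promoter and operator, and rrnB T1 and T7Te terminators. It sits directly upstream of the Arabidopsis HSP18.2 terminator. This layout suggests that the mRFP1 cassette is a visual dropout placeholder replaced by the gene of interest during cloning, leaving the HSP terminator to end the plant transcript, though the record does not state the cloning method. No plant promoter for the cargo position is annotated either, and an unannotated stretch lies upstream of the cassette. Only a short NOS promoter fragment is detected near the right border. The associated publication concerns protein purification from plants.
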