Features (pLannotate 1.2.2; 17 found; start..end, strand, type, name):
     63..498     +  rep_origin     pSa ori: origin of replication from bacterial plasmid pSa
    625..647     +  misc_feature   LB T-DNA repeat: left border repeat from nopaline C58 T-DNA (truncated)
   1100..1816    -  CDS            EGFP: EGFP is a basic (constitutively fluorescent) green fluorescent protein published in 1996, derived from Aequorea victoria. It is reported to be a rapidly-maturing weak dimer with moderate acid sensitivity.
   1817..2533    -  CDS            OLEO2_BRANA: Experimental evidence at protein level: Swiss-Prot protein existence level 1. May have a structural role to stabilize the lipid body during desiccation of the seed by preventing coalescence of the oil. Probably interacts with both lipid and phospholipid moieties of lipid bodies. May also provide recognition signals for specific lipase anchorage in lipolysis during seedling growth. From Brassica napus (Rape).
   3694..3781    +  CDS            lacI (fragment): lac repressor; lacI; The lac repressor binds to the lac operator to inhibit transcription in E. coli. This inhibition can be relieved by adding lactose or isopropyl-β-D-thiogalactopyranoside (IPTG).
   3794..3815    +  protein_bind   CAP binding site: CAP binding activates transcription in the presence of cAMP. E. coli catabolite activator protein
   3830..3860    +  promoter       lac promoter: promoter for the E. coli lac operon
   3868..3884    +  protein_bind   lac operator: The lac repressor binds to the lac operator to inhibit transcription in E. coli. This inhibition can be relieved by adding lactose or isopropyl-β-D-thiogalactopyranoside (IPTG). lac repressor encoded by lacI
   3920..4594    +  CDS            mRFP1: mRFP1 is a basic (constitutively fluorescent) red fluorescent protein published in 2002, derived from Discosoma sp.. It is reported to be a somewhat slowly-maturing monomer with low acid sensitivity.
   4642..4713    +  terminator     rrnB T1 terminator: transcription terminator T1 from the E. coli rrnB gene
   4729..4756    +  terminator     T7Te terminator: phage T7 early transcription terminator
   4791..5039    +  terminator     HSP terminator: efficient transcription terminator from the Arabidopsis thaliana heat shock protein 18.2 gene (Nagaya et al., 2010)
   5050..5080    -  promoter       NOS promoter (fragment): nopaline synthase promoter
   5204..5228    +  misc_feature   RB T-DNA repeat: right border repeat from nopaline C58 T-DNA
   5319..5907    -  rep_origin     ori: high-copy-number ColE1/pMB1/pBR322/pUC origin of replication
   6078..6893    -  CDS            KanR: aminoglycoside phosphotransferase; aph(3')-Ia; confers resistance to kanamycin in bacteria or G418 (Geneticin®) in eukaryotes
   7078..58      +  CDS            TRA2_ECOLX (fragment) (across the origin): Protein predicted: Swiss-Prot protein existence level 4. Required for transposition of transposon Tn903. From Escherichia coli.
>Addgene plasmid #240670 | pG20_FG | addgene full sequence | sequence record 490434 | Addgene NGS Result
AGCTCTCATCAACCGTGGCTCCCTCACTTTCTGGCTGGATGATGGGGCGATTCAGGCGATCCCCATCCAA
CAGCCCGCCGTCGAGCGGGCTTTTTTATCCCCGGAAGCCTGTGGATAGAGGGTAGTTATCCACGTGAAAC
CGCTAATGCCCCGCAAAGCCTTGATTCACGGGGCTTTCCGGCCCGCTCCAAAAACTATCCACGTGAAATC
GCTAATCAGGGTACGTGAAATCGCTAATCGGAGTACGTGAAATCGCTAATAAGGTCACGTGAAATCGCTA
ATCAAAAAGGCACGTGAGAACGCTAATAGCCCTTTCAGATCAACAGCTTGCAAACACCCCTCGCTCCGGC
AAGTAGTTACAGCAAGTAGTATGTTCAATTAGCTTTTCAATTATGAATATATATATCAATTATTGGTCGC
CCTTGGCTTGTGGACAATGCGCTACGCGCACCGGCTCCGCCCGTGGACAACCGCAAGCGGTTGCCCACCG
TCGAGCGCCTTTGCCCACAACCCGGCGGCCGGCCGCAACAGATCGTTTTATAAATTTTTTTTTTTGAAAA
AGAAAAAGCCCGAAAGGCGGCAACCTCTCGGGCTTCTGGATTTCCGATCCCCGGAATTAGATCTTGGCAG
GATATATTGTGGTGTAACGTTATCACTAAATGGAGCAACCTACTGTTTTTGAAGTTTGGGTTGCCATGTA
ATCACTTGCAATAAATATATGTACTAATGACTGCATCGGCTTGCGTGTCTAAATTTGTAGCTTATTGAAA
ACTTTTTGTGGTTAAAGACGAATCCAGTTAACTAACATAAGTTTAACAAAACAAGACCTTTTCCATATAT
AGACCACCGTTACCAACTTACAAAGAAGCCAAATAAAGTACAACACAACACTTGCAAGTTACAAAAAGAG
AGGAAAAAAAACATGGTACCATTTGACAACATATAGAAACACACATAAACATTACTTATAACAAAAAGAT
TCAAACTCGGCTTTTATTATCTCCCCCTGATCAAATTCTAAACACTTTATTCCTCATAAACTAACTCCCC
GACATTGGAGTTATTGGACTATGACGATGACATCAGTGGGGTAAGCTCACTTGTACAGCTCGTCCATGCC
GAGAGTGATCCCGGCGGCGGTCACGAACTCCAGCAGGACCATGTGATCGCGCTTCTCGTTGGGGTCTTTG
CTCAGGGCGGACTGGGTGCTCAGGTAGTGGTTGTCGGGCAGCAGCACGGGGCCGTCGCCGATGGGGGTGT
TCTGCTGGTAGTGGTCGGCGAGCTGCACGCTGCCGTCCTCGATGTTGTGGCGGATCTTGAAGTTCACCTT
GATGCCGTTCTTCTGCTTGTCGGCCATGATATAGACGTTGTGGCTGTTGTAGTTGTACTCCAGCTTGTGC
CCCAGGATGTTGCCGTCCTCCTTGAAGTCGATGCCCTTCAGCTCGATGCGGTTCACCAGGGTGTCGCCCT
CGAACTTCACCTCGGCGCGGGTCTTGTAGTTGCCGTCGTCCTTGAAGAAGATGGTGCGCTCCTGGACGTA
GCCTTCGGGCATGGCGGACTTGAAGAAGTCGTGCTGCTTCATGTGGTCGGGGTAGCGGCTGAAGCACTGC
ACGCCGTAGGTCAGGGTGGTCACGAGGGTGGGCCAGGGCACGGGCAGCTTGCCGGTGGTGCAGATGAACT
TCAGGGTCAGCTTGCCGTAGGTGGCATCGCCCTCGCCCTCGCCGGACACGCTGAACTTGTGGCCGTTTAC
GTCGCCGTCCAGCTCGACCAGGATGGGCACCACCCCGGTGAACAGCTCCTCGCCCTTGCTCACCATAGTA
GTGTGCTGGCCACCACGAGTACGGTCACGGTCATGTTCCCCACCAGTATGTTGCTGTCCGTAGTACTGAG
CTCTGTCTTTCAGATCCTGAGCTTTGCTTCCCAACTTCATCCTTGCACTGTCCAACTTGTCTGATCCCTG
TGGGTGCTCTCCCGTTGCGTACCTATTCACAATCAATAGGTATCATACCAAGCATTTTACCTATATAGAT
GATATACACAGACACATTCAAGCTAGCTAGGTCAAATTTCGTATTTAGTTAACCAAATGTTCCCTAGAAT
TTGCAATTTCTTATTGTTACATTTGTTATTCGACCAAAAAAATTGATCCAAAGCTACTGGCTCAACACAT
GCATGCACATATTGCACAAAATTATGAAGTAAGATGATAAATGTGTGCTTACTTGTAAATCCAAGAGAAA
ACGGTTATAGCGGCAATGCCAAACCCTCCAGAGGAAAGAAAACCGGTGATGAGGAGTGCAACTGTGATGA
GAGCCGGGACAAGGATTGGGCTGAAGATAACGAGCAGAGGTGTTGCAACAGTCAAAGCTATGACAGTTCC
AACAAGGGTAAGGCTGGAGAGAACAAGGAGGGAACCACCAGCTGTGACAGCAGTTGCAGCTTTAGCAATC
TGCCTAGACTTGGAGTAGTCAGATCCTCGTCCGGACATCTGGTACTGGTCACGATCTCGGCCCATCATCG
GGTACTGATCTCTGCCGATGATATCGTGATGGGTTCCTCTAGCTGTATCCGCCATTTTTTTGTTCTTGTT
TACTAGAGAGAATGAGATTTTGAATGAGAGATTGATCAAAAAGATGTGTATATATTTTGGAAGAGGTAGG
AGTGTTTGTTAGATATATTAAGAAAGGAGACGAGAAGTCACGTGTCAATGGAGACATCATGCAATTGTAG
GCCACGTGTTAATGGCGTCACCATGCAGCCGCTGCATGTGTTAACGAGAGGAGTCTATTCAAAGACACGT
TTGTTTTTTGCCTAGCTCAGAATGTGGCGTTGGCATCGAACCGAAACATAAAACGCAAAACGAACCTTTG
GGCTCGTCAGTATGGGTTTGGGCCTTCAATAGATTCCTTCTATACGGCCCACATATCCACTATTGGCAAC
AAAATTAGAAAAATTTAGGATTTAGTTTTAAAATTTGTTCCGCGACATTATAAAGCTTCGACGAGTCAGT
AATAAACGGCGTCAAAGTGGTTGCAGCCGGCACACACGAGTCGTGTTTATCAACTCAAAGCACAAATACT
TTTCCTCAACCTAAAAATAAGGCAATTAGCCAAAAACAACTTTGCGTGTAAACAACGCTCAATACACGTG
TCATTTTATTATTAGCTATTGCTTCACCGCCTTAGCTTTCTCGTGACCTAGTCGTCCTCGTCTTTTCTTC
TTCTTCTTCTATAAAACAATACCCAAAGACCTCTTCTTCTTCACAATTCAGATTTCAATTTCTCAAAATC
TTAAAAACTTTCTCTCAATTCTCTCTACCGTGATCAAGGTAAATTTCTGTGTTCCTTATTCTCTCAAAAT
CTTCGATTTTGTTTTCGTTCGATCCCAATTTCGTATATGTTCTTTGGTTTAGATTCTGTTAATCTTAGAT
CGAAGTCGATTTTCTGGGTTTGATCGTTAGATATCATCTTAATTCTCGATTAGGGTTTCATAGATATCAT
CCGATTTGTTCAAATAATTTGAGTTTTGTCGAATAATTACTCTTCGATTTGTGATTTCTATCTAGATCTG
GTGTTAGTTTCTAGTTTGTGCGATCGAATTTGTCGATTAATCTGAGTTTTTCTGATTAACAGACTAGAGT
TAACCGGGCTCAGGCCTGGCGCGCCACTAGTGGATCCGATGGTGTCTTCGATTCAATACGCAAACCGCCT
CTCCCCGCGCGTTGGCCGATTCATTAATGCAGCTGGCACGACAGGTTTCCCGACTGGAAAGCGGGCAGTG
AGCGCAACGCAATTAATGTGAGTTAGCTCACTCATTAGGCACCCCAGGCTTTACACTTTATGCTTCCGGC
TCGTATGTTGTGTGGAATTGTGAGCGGATAACAATTTCACACATACTAGAGAAAGAGGAGAAATACTAGA
TGGCTTCCTCCGAGGACGTTATCAAAGAGTTCATGCGTTTCAAAGTTCGTATGGAAGGTTCCGTTAACGG
TCACGAGTTCGAAATCGAAGGTGAAGGTGAAGGTCGTCCGTACGAAGGTACCCAGACCGCTAAACTGAAA
GTTACCAAAGGTGGTCCGCTGCCGTTCGCTTGGGACATCCTGTCCCCGCAGTTCCAGTACGGTTCCAAGG
CTTACGTTAAACACCCGGCTGACATCCCGGACTACCTGAAACTGTCCTTCCCGGAAGGTTTCAAATGGGA
ACGTGTTATGAACTTCGAGGACGGTGGTGTTGTTACCGTTACCCAGGACTCCTCCCTGCAAGACGGTGAG
TTCATCTACAAAGTTAAACTGCGTGGTACCAACTTCCCGTCCGACGGTCCGGTTATGCAGAAAAAAACGA
TGGGTTGGGAAGCATCCACCGAACGTATGTACCCGGAGGACGGTGCTCTGAAAGGTGAAATCAAAATGCG
TCTGAAACTGAAAGACGGTGGTCACTACGACGCTGAAGTTAAAACCACCTACATGGCTAAAAAACCGGTT
CAGCTGCCGGGTGCTTACAAAACCGACATCAAACTGGACATCACCTCCCACAACGAGGACTACACCATCG
TTGAACAGTACGAACGTGCTGAAGGTCGTCACTCCACCGGTGCTTAATAACGCTGATAGTGCTAGTGTAG
ATCGCTACTAGAGCCAGGCATCAAATAAAACGAAAGGCTCAGTCGAAAGACTGGGCCTTTCGTTTTATCT
GTTGTTTGTCGGTGAACGCTCTCTACTAGAGTCACACTGGCTCACCTTCGGGTGGGCCTTTCTGCGTTTA
TAGAAGACACTGGACCCGGGTAGGAGCTCATATGAAGATGAAGATGAAATATTTGGTGTGTCAAATAAAT
AGCTTGTGTGCTTAAGTTTGTGTTTTTTTCTTGGCTTGTTGTGTTATGAATTTGTGGCTTTTTCTAATAT
TAAATGAATGTAAGATCTCATTATAATGAATAAACAAATGTTTCTATAATCCATTGTGAATGTTTTGTTG
GATCTCTTCTGCAGCATATAACTACTGTATGTGCTATGGTATGGACTATGGAATATGATTAAAGATAAGG
AATTCAGATCGGCTGAGTGGCTCCTTCAACGTTGCGGTTCTGTCAGTTCCAAACGTAAAACGGCTTGTCC
CGCGTCATCGGCGGGGGTCATAACGTGACTCCCTTAATTCTCCGCTCATGATCAGATTGTCGTTTCCCGC
CTTCAGTTTAAACTATCAGTGTTTGACAGGATATATTGGCGGGTAAACTAAGTCGCTGTATGTGTTTGTT
TGAGATCTCATGTGAGCAAAAGGCCAGCAAAAGGCCAGGAACCGTAAAAAGGCCGCGTTGCTGGCGTTTT
TCCATAGGCTCCGCCCCCCTGACGAGCATCACAAAAATCGACGCTCAAGTCAGAGGTGGCGAAACCCGAC
AGGACTATAAAGATACCAGGCGTTTCCCCCTGGAAGCTCCCTCGTGCGCTCTCCTGTTCCGACCCTGCCG
CTTACCGGATACCTGTCCGCCTTTCTCCCTTCGGGAAGCGTGGCGCTTTCTCATAGCTCACGCTGTAGGT
ATCTCAGTTCGGTGTAGGTCGTTCGCTCCAAGCTGGGCTGTGTGCACGAACCCCCCGTTCAGCCCGACCG
CTGCGCCTTATCCGGTAACTATCGTCTTGAGTCCAACCCGGTAAGACACGACTTATCGCCACTGGCAGCA
GCCACTGGTAACAGGATTAGCAGAGCGAGGTATGTAGGCGGTGCTACAGAGTTCTTGAAGTGGTGGCCTA
ACTACGGCTACACTAGAAGAACAGTATTTGGTATCTGCGCTCTGCTGAAGCCAGTTACCTTCGGAAGAAG
AGTTGGTAGCTCTTGATCCGGCAAACAAACCACCGCTGGTAGCGGTGGTTTTTTTGTTTGCAAGCAGCAG
ATTACGCGCAGAAAAAAAGGATCTCAAGAAGATCCTTTGATCTTTTCTACGGGGTCTGACGCTCAGTGGA
ACGAAAACTCACGTTAAGGGATTTTGGTCATGAGATTATCAAAAAGGATCTTCACCTAGATCCTTTTAAA
TTAAAAATGAAGTTTTAAATCAATCTAAAGTATATATGTGTAACATTGGTCTAGTGATTAGAAAAACTCA
TCGAGCATCAAATGAAACTGCAATTTATTCATATCAGGATTATCAATACCATATTTTTGAAAAAGCCGTT
TCTGTAATGAAGGAGAAAACTCACCGAGGCAGTTCCATAGGATGGCAAGATCCTGGTATCGGTCTGCGAT
TCCGACTCGTCCAACATCAATACAACCTATTAATTTCCCCTCGTCAAAAATAAGGTTATCAAGTGAGAAA
TCACCATGAGTGACGACTGAATCCGGTGAGAATGGCAAAAGTTTATGCATTTCTTTCCAGACTTGTTCAA
CAGGCCAGCCATTACGCTCGTCATCAAAATCACTCGCATCAACCAAACCGTTATTCATTCGTGATTGCGC
CTGAGCGAGACGAAATACGCGATCGCTGTTAAAAGGACAATTACAAACAGGAATCGAATGCAACCGGCGC
AGGAACACTGCCAGCGCATCAACAATATTTTCACCTGAATCAGGATATTCTTCTAATACCTGGAATGCTG
TTTTCCCTGGGATCGCAGTGGTGAGTAACCATGCATCATCAGGAGTACGGATAAAATGCTTGATGGTCGG
AAGAGGCATAAATTCCGTCAGCCAGTTTAGTCTGACCATCTCATCTGTAACATCATTGGCAACGCTACCT
TTGCCATGTTTCAGAAACAACTCTGGCGCATCGGGCTTCCCATACAATCGGTAGATTGTCGCACCTGATT
GCCCGACATTATCGCGAGCCCATTTATACCCATATAAATCAGCATCCATGTTGGAATTTAATCGCGGCCT
TGAGCAAGACGTTTCCCGTTGAATATGGCTCATAACACCCCTTGTATTACTGTTTATGTAAGCAGACAGT
TTTATTGTTCATGATGATATATTTTTATCTTGTGCAATGTAACATCAGAGATTTTGAGACACAACGTGGC
TTTGTTGAATAAATCGAACTTTTGCTGAGTTGAAGGATCAGATCACGCATCTTCCCGACAACGCAGACCG
TTCCGTGGCAAAGCAAAAGTTCAAAATCACCAACTGGTCCACCTACAACAA
